>Addgene plasmid #142835 | TFORF1718 | addgene full sequence | sequence record 396020 | Addgene NGS Result
TTAATGTAGTCTTATGCAATACTCTTGTAGTCTTGCAACATGGTAACGATGAGTTAGCAACATGCCTTAC
AAGGAGAGAAAAAGCACCGTGCATGCCGATTGGTGGAAGTAAGGTGGTACGATCGTGCCTTATTAGGAAG
GCAACAGACGGGTCTGACATGGATTGGACGAACCACTGAATTGCCGCATTGCAGAGATATTGTATTTAAG
TGCCTAGCTCGATACATAAACGGGTCTCTCTGGTTAGACCAGATCTGAGCCTGGGAGCTCTCTGGCTAAC
TAGGGAACCCACTGCTTAAGCCTCAATAAAGCTTGCCTTGAGTGCTTCAAGTAGTGTGTGCCCGTCTGTT
GTGTGACTCTGGTAACTAGAGATCCCTCAGACCCTTTTAGTCAGTGTGGAAAATCTCTAGCAGTGGCGCC
CGAACAGGGACTTGAAAGCGAAAGGGAAACCAGAGGAGCTCTCTCGACGCAGGACTCGGCTTGCTGAAGC
GCGCACGGCAAGAGGCGAGGGGCGGCGACTGGTGAGTACGCCAAAAATTTTGACTAGCGGAGGCTAGAAG
GAGAGAGATGGGTGCGAGAGCGTCAGTATTAAGCGGGGGAGAATTAGATCGCGATGGGAAAAAATTCGGT
TAAGGCCAGGGGGAAAGAAAAAATATAAATTAAAACATATAGTATGGGCAAGCAGGGAGCTAGAACGATT
CGCAGTTAATCCTGGCCTGTTAGAAACATCAGAAGGCTGTAGACAAATACTGGGACAGCTACAACCATCC
CTTCAGACAGGATCAGAAGAACTTAGATCATTATATAATACAGTAGCAACCCTCTATTGTGTGCATCAAA
GGATAGAGATAAAAGACACCAAGGAAGCTTTAGACAAGATAGAGGAAGAGCAAAACAAAAGTAAGACCAC
CGCACAGCAAGCGGCCGCTGATCTTCAGACCTGGAGGAGGAGATATGAGGGACAATTGGAGAAGTGAATT
ATATAAATATAAAGTAGTAAAAATTGAACCATTAGGAGTAGCACCCACCAAGGCAAAGAGAAGAGTGGTG
CAGAGAGAAAAAAGAGCAGTGGGAATAGGAGCTTTGTTCCTTGGGTTCTTGGGAGCAGCAGGAAGCACTA
TGGGCGCAGCGTCAATGACGCTGACGGTACAGGCCAGACAATTATTGTCTGGTATAGTGCAGCAGCAGAA
CAATTTGCTGAGGGCTATTGAGGCGCAACAGCATCTGTTGCAACTCACAGTCTGGGGCATCAAGCAGCTC
CAGGCAAGAATCCTGGCTGTGGAAAGATACCTAAAGGATCAACAGCTCCTGGGGATTTGGGGTTGCTCTG
GAAAACTCATTTGCACCACTGCTGTGCCTTGGAATGCTAGTTGGAGTAATAAATCTCTGGAACAGATTTG
GAATCACACGACCTGGATGGAGTGGGACAGAGAAATTAACAATTACACAAGCTTAATACACTCCTTAATT
GAAGAATCGCAAAACCAGCAAGAAAAGAATGAACAAGAATTATTGGAATTAGATAAATGGGCAAGTTTGT
GGAATTGGTTTAACATAACAAATTGGCTGTGGTATATAAAATTATTCATAATGATAGTAGGAGGCTTGGT
AGGTTTAAGAATAGTTTTTGCTGTACTTTCTATAGTGAATAGAGTTAGGCAGGGATATTCACCATTATCG
TTTCAGACCCACCTCCCAACCCCGAGGGGACCCATGCATTGCATCTCAATTAGTCAGCAACCAGGTGTGG
AAAGTCCCCAGGCTCCCCAGCAGGCAGAAGTATGCAAAGCATGCGTCTCAATTAGTCAGCAACCATAGTC
CCGCCCCTAACTCCGCCCATCCCGCCCCTAACTCCGCCCAGTTCCGCCCATTCTCCGCCCCATGGCTGAC
TAATTTTTTTTATTTATGCAGAGGCCGAGGCCGCCTCGGCCTCTGAGCTATTCCAGAAGTAGTGAGGAGG
CTTTTTTGGAGGCCTAGGCTTTTGCAAAAAGCTTTCTAGAGGTACCACCGGAGCTTACCATGACCGAGTA
CAAGCCCACGGTGCGCCTCGCCACCCGCGACGACGTCCCCAGGGCCGTACGCACCCTCGCCGCCGCGTTC
GCCGACTACCCCGCCACGCGCCACACCGTCGATCCGGACCGCCACATCGAGCGGGTCACCGAGCTGCAAG
AACTCTTCCTCACGCGCGTCGGGCTCGACATCGGCAAGGTGTGGGTCGCGGACGACGGCGCCGCCGTGGC
GGTCTGGACCACGCCGGAGAGCGTCGAAGCGGGGGCGGTGTTCGCCGAGATCGGCCCGCGCATGGCCGAG
TTGAGCGGTTCCCGGCTGGCCGCGCAGCAACAGATGGAAGGCCTCCTGGCGCCGCACCGGCCCAAGGAGC
CCGCGTGGTTCCTGGCCACCGTCGGCGTCTCGCCCGACCACCAGGGCAAGGGTCTGGGCAGCGCCGTCGT
GCTCCCCGGAGTGGAGGCGGCCGAGCGCGCCGGGGTGCCCGCCTTCCTGGAGACCTCCGCGCCCCGCAAC
CTCCCCTTCTACGAGCGGCTCGGCTTCACCGTCACCGCCGACGTCGAGGTGCCCGAAGGACCGCGCACCT
GGTGCATGACCCGCAAGCCCGGTGCCAGTTAACGAATTCTAGATCTTGAGACAAATGGCAGTATTCATCC
ACAATTTTAAAAGAAAAGGGGGGATTGGGGGGTACAGTGCAGGGGAAAGAATAGTAGACATAATAGCAAC
AGACATACAAACTAAAGAATTACAAAAACAAATTACAAAAATTCAAAATTTTCGGGTTTATTACAGGGAC
AGCAGAGATCCACTTTGGCGCCGGCTCGAGGCCTGCAGGTGCAAAGATGGATAAAGTTTTAAACAGAGAG
GAATCTTTGCAGCTAATGGACCTTCTAGGTCTTGAAAGGAGTGGGAATTGGCTCCGGTGCCCGTCAGTGG
GCAGAGCGCACATCGCCCACAGTCCCCGAGAAGTTGGGGGGAGGGGTCGGCAATTGAACCGGTGCCTAGA
GAAGGTGGCGCGGGGTAAACTGGGAAAGTGATGTCGTGTACTGGCTCCGCCTTTTTCCCGAGGGTGGGGG
AGAACCGTATATAAGTGCAGTAGTCGCCGTGAACGTTCTTTTTCGCAACGGGTTTGCCGCCAGAACACAG
GTAAGTGCCGTGTGTGGTTCCCGCGGGCCTGGCCTCTTTACGGGTTATGGCCCTTGCGTGCCTTGAATTA
CTTCCACCTGGCTGCAGTACGTGATTCTTGATCCCGAGCTTCGGGTTGGAAGTGGGTGGGAGAGTTCGAG
GCCTTGCGCTTAAGGAGCCCCTTCGCCTCGTGCTTGAGTTGAGGCCTGGCCTGGGCGCTGGGGCCGCCGC
GTGCGAATCTGGTGGCACCTTCGCGCCTGTCTCGCTGCTTTCGATAAGTCTCTAGCCATTTAAAATTTTT
GATGACCTGCTGCGACGCTTTTTTTCTGGCAAGATAGTCTTGTAAATGCGGGCCAAGATCTGCACACTGG
TATTTCGGTTTTTGGGGCCGCGGGCGGCGACGGGGCCCGTGCGTCCCAGCGCACATGTTCGGCGAGGCGG
GGCCTGCGAGCGCGGCCACCGAGAATCGGACGGGGGTAGTCTCAAGCTGGCCGGCCTGCTCTGGTGCCTG
GCCTCGCGCCGCCGTGTATCGCCCCGCCCTGGGCGGCAAGGCTGGCCCGGTCGGCACCAGTTGCGTGAGC
GGAAAGATGGCCGCTTCCCGGCCCTGCTGCAGGGAGCTCAAAATGGAGGACGCGGCGCTCGGGAGAGCGG
GCGGGTGAGTCACCCACACAAAGGAAAAGGGCCTTTCCGTCCTCAGCCGTCGCTTCATGTGACTCCACGG
AGTACCGGGCGCCGTCCAGGCACCTCGATTAGTTCTCGAGCTTTTGGAGTACGTCGTCTTTAGGTTGGGG
GGAGGGGTTTTATGCGATGGAGTTTCCCCACACTGAGTGGGTGGAGACTGAAGTTAGGCCAGCTTGGCAC
TTGATGTAATTCTCCTTGGAATTTGCCCTTTTTGAGTTTGGATCTTGGTTCATTCTCAAGCCTCAGACAG
TGGTTCAAAGTTTTTTTCTTCCATTTCAGGTGTCGTGAGGCTAGCACCGCCACCATGTCAGTGGGCTGTG
CCTGTCCTGGTTGTTCCTCAAAGTCATTCAAGCTGTACTCGCCGAAGGAGCCCCCGAACGGCAACGCCTT
TCCCCCCTTCCATCCCGGCACCATGCTGGATAGGGATGTGGGCCCAACTCCCATGTATCCGCCTACATAC
CTGGAGCCAGGGATTGGGAGGCACACACCATATGGCAACCAAACTGACTACAGAATATTTGAGCTTAACA
AACGGCTTCAGAACTGGACAGAGGAGTGTGACAATCTCTGGTGGGATGCATTCACGACTGAGTTCTTTGA
GGATGATGCCATGTTGACCATCACTTTCTGCCTGGAGGATGGACCAAAGAGATATACCATTGGCCGGACC
CTGATCCCACGCTACTTCCGCAGCATCTTTGAGGGGGGTGCTACGGAGCTGTACTATGTTCTTAAGCACC
CCAAGGAGGCATTCCACAGCAACTTTGTGTCCCTCGACTGTGACCAGGGCAGCATGGTGACCCAGCATGG
CAAGCCCATGTTCACCCAGGTGTGTGTGGAGGGCCGGTTGTACCTGGAGTTCATGTTTGACGACATGATG
CGGATAAAGACGTGGCACTTCAGCATCCGGCAGCACCGAGAGCTCATCCCCCGCAGCATCCTTGCCATGC
ATGCCCAAGACCCCCAGATGTTGGATCAGCTCTCCAAAAACATCACTCGGTGTGGGCTGTCCAATTCCAC
TCTCAACTACCTCCGACTCTGTGTGATACTCGAGCCCATGCAAGAGCTCATGTCACGCCACAAGACCTAC
AGCCTCAGCCCCCGCGACTGCCTCAAGACCTGCCTTTTCCAGAAGTGGCAGCGCATGGTAGCACCCCCTG
CGGAGCCCACACGTCAGCAGCCCAGCAAACGGCGGAAACGGAAGATGTCAGGGGGCAGCACCATGAGCTC
TGGTGGTGGCAACACCAACAACAGCAACAGCAAGAAGAAGAGCCCAGCTAGCACCTTCGCCCTCTCCAGC
CAGGTACCTGATGTGATGGTGGTGGGGGAGCCCACCCTGATGGGCGGGGAGTTCGGGGACGAGGACGAGA
GGCTCATCACCCGGCTGGAGAACACCCAGTTTGACGCAGCCAACGGCATTGACGACGAGGACAGCTTTAA
CAACTCCCCTGCACTGGGCGCCAACAGCCCCTGGAACAGCAAGCCTCCGTCCAGCCAAGAAAGCAAATCG
GAGAACCCCACGTCACAGGCCTCCCAGTAGTAATGAACTAGTCCGTAACTTGAAAGTATTTCGATTTCTT
GGCTTTATATATCTTGTGGAAAGGACGAGGATGCATTAACCACGTCAGTCGCACGCGTTAAGTCGACAAT
CAACCTCTGGATTACAAAATTTGTGAAAGATTGACTGGTATTCTTAACTATGTTGCTCCTTTTACGCTAT
GTGGATACGCTGCTTTAATGCCTTTGTATCATGCTATTGCTTCCCGTATGGCTTTCATTTTCTCCTCCTT
GTATAAATCCTGGTTGCTGTCTCTTTATGAGGAGTTGTGGCCCGTTGTCAGGCAACGTGGCGTGGTGTGC
ACTGTGTTTGCTGACGCAACCCCCACTGGTTGGGGCATTGCCACCACCTGTCAGCTCCTTTCCGGGACTT
TCGCTTTCCCCCTCCCTATTGCCACGGCGGAACTCATCGCCGCCTGCCTTGCCCGCTGCTGGACAGGGGC
TCGGCTGTTGGGCACTGACAATTCCGTGGTGTTGTCGGGGAAATCATCGTCCTTTCCTTGGCTGCTCGCC
TGTGTTGCCACCTGGATTCTGCGCGGGACGTCCTTCTGCTACGTCCCTTCGGCCCTCAATCCAGCGGACC
TTCCTTCCCGCGGCCTGCTGCCGGCTCTGCGGCCTCTTCCGCGTCTTCGCCTTCGCCCTCAGACGAGTCG
GATCTCCCTTTGGGCCGCCTCCCCGCGTCGACTTTAAGACCAATGACTTACAAGGCAGCTGTAGATCTTA
GCCACTTTTTAAAAGAAAAGGGGGGACTGGAAGGGCTAATTCACTCCCAACGAAGACAAGATCTGCTTTT
TGCTTGTACTGGGTCTCTCTGGTTAGACCAGATCTGAGCCTGGGAGCTCTCTGGCTAACTAGGGAACCCA
CTGCTTAAGCCTCAATAAAGCTTGCCTTGAGTGCTTCAAGTAGTGTGTGCCCGTCTGTTGTGTGACTCTG
GTAACTAGAGATCCCTCAGACCCTTTTAGTCAGTGTGGAAAATCTCTAGCAGTACGTATAGTAGTTCATG
TCATCTTATTATTCAGTATTTATAACTTGCAAAGAAATGAATATCAGAGAGTGAGAGGAACTTGTTTATT
GCAGCTTATAATGGTTACAAATAAAGCAATAGCATCACAAATTTCACAAATAAAGCATTTTTTTCACTGC
ATTCTAGTTGTGGTTTGTCCAAACTCATCAATGTATCTTATCATGTCTGGCTCTAGCTATCCCGCCCCTA
ACTCCGCCCATCCCGCCCCTAACTCCGCCCAGTTCCGCCCATTCTCCGCCCCATGGCTGACTAATTTTTT
TTATTTATGCAGAGGCCGAGGCCGCCTCGGCCTCTGAGCTATTCCAGAAGTAGTGAGGAGGCTTTTTTGG
AGGCCTAGGGACGTACCCAATTCGCCCTATAGTGAGTCGTATTACGCGCGCTCACTGGCCGTCGTTTTAC
AACGTCGTGACTGGGAAAACCCTGGCGTTACCCAACTTAATCGCCTTGCAGCACATCCCCCTTTCGCCAG
CTGGCGTAATAGCGAAGAGGCCCGCACCGATCGCCCTTCCCAACAGTTGCGCAGCCTGAATGGCGAATGG
G
[124 nt withheld, positions 6932-7055]
C
[91 nt withheld, positions 7057-7147]
A
[49 nt withheld, positions 7149-7197]
CCTTTGACGTTGGAGTCCACGTTCTTT
[37 nt withheld, positions 7225-7261]
ACCCTATCTCGGTCTATTCTTTTGATTTATAAGGGATTTTGCCGATTTCGGCCTATTGGTTAAAAAATGA
GCTGATTTAACAAAAATTTAACGCGAATTTTAACAAAATATTAACGCTTACAATTTAGGTGGCACTTTTC
GGGGAAATGTGCGCGGAACCCCTATTTGTTTATTTTTCTAAATACATTCAAATATGTATCCGCTCATGAG
ACAATAACCCTGATAAATGCTTCAATAATATTGAAAAAGGAAGAGTATGAGTATTCAACATTTCCGTGTC
GCCCTTATTCCCTTTTTTGCGGCATTTTGCCTTCCTGTTTTTGCTCACCCAGAAACGCTGGTGAAAGTAA
AAGATGCTGAAGATCAGTTGGGTGCACGAGTGGGTTACATCGAACTGGATCTCAACAGCGGTAAGATCCT
TGAGAGTTTTCGCCCCGAAGAACGTTTTCCAATGATGAGCACTTTTAAAGTTCTGCTATGTGGCGCGGTA
TTATCCCGTATTGACGCCGGGCAAGAGCAACTCGGTCGCCGCATACACTATTCTCAGAATGACTTGGTTG
AGTACTCACCAGTCACAGAAAAGCATCTTACGGATGGCATGACAGTAAGAGAATTATGCAGTGCTGCCAT
AACCATGAGTGATAACACTGCGGCCAACTTACTTCTGACAACGATCGGAGGACCGAAGGAGCTAACCGCT
TTTTTGCACAACATGGGGGATCATGTAACTCGCCTTGATCGTTGGGAACCGGAGCTGAATGAAGCCATAC
CAAACGACGAGCGTGACACCACGATGCCTGTAGCAATGGCAACAACGTTGCGCAAACTATTAACTGGCGA
ACTACTTACTCTAGCTTCCCGGCAACAATTAATAGACTGGATGGAGGCGGATAAAGTTGCAGGACCACTT
CTGCGCTCGGCCCTTCCGGCTGGCTGGTTTATTGCTGATAAATCTGGAGCCGGTGAGCGTGGGTCTCGCG
GTATCATTGCAGCACTGGGGCCAGATGGTAAGCCCTCCCGTATCGTAGTTATCTACACGACGGGGAGTCA
GGCAACTATGGATGAACGAAATAGACAGATCGCTGAGATAGGTGCCTCACTGATTAAGCATTGGTAACTG
TCAGACCAAGTTTACTCATATATACTTTAGATTGATTTAAAACTTCATTTTTAATTTAAAAGGATCTAGG
TGAAGATCCTTTTTGATAATCTCATGACCAAAATCCCTTAACGTGAGTTTTCGTTCCACTGAGCGTCAGA
CCCCGTAGAAAAGATCAAAGGATCTTCTTGAGATCCTTTTTTTCTGCGCGTAATCTGCTGCTTGCAAACA
AAAAAACCACCGCTACCAGCGGTGGTTTGTTTGCCGGATCAAGAGCTACCAACTCTTTTTCCGAAGGTAA
CTGGCTTCAGCAGAGCGCAGATACCAAATACTGTTCTTCTAGTGTAGCCGTAGTTAGGCCACCACTTCAA
GAACTCTGTAGCACCGCCTACATACCTCGCTCTGCTAATCCTGTTACCAGTGGCTGCTGCCAGTGGCGAT
AAGTCGTGTCTTACCGGGTTGGACTCAAGACGATAGTTACCGGATAAGGCGCAGCGGTCGGGCTGAACGG
GGGGTTCGTGCACACAGCCCAGCTTGGAGCGAACGACCTACACCGAACTGAGATACCTACAGCGTGAGCT
ATGAGAAAGCGCCACGCTTCCCGAAGGGAGAAAGGCGGACAGGTATCCGGTAAGCGGCAGGGTCGGAACA
GGAGAGCGCACGAGGGAGCTTCCAGGGGGAAACGCCTGGTATCTTTATAGTCCTGTCGGGTTTCGCCACC
TCTGACTTGAGCGTCGATTTTTGTGATGCTCGTCAGGGGGGCGGAGCCTATGGAAAAACGCCAGCAACGC
GGCCTTTTTACGGTTCCTGGCCTTTTGCTGGCCTTTTGCTCACATGTTCTTTCCTGCGTTATCCCCTGAT
TCTGTGGATAACCGTATTACCGCCTTTGAGTGAGCTGATACCGCTCGCCGCAGCCGAACGACCGAGCGCA
GCGAGTCAGTGAGCGAGGAAGCGGAAGAGCGCCCAATACGCAAACCGCCTCTCCCCGCGCGTTGGCCGAT
TCATTAATGCAGCTGGCACGACAGGTTTCCCGACTGGAAAGCGGGCAGTGAGCGCAACGCAATTAATGTG
AGTTAGCTCACTCATTAGGCACCCCAGGCTTTACACTTTATGCTTCCGGCTCGTATGTTGTGTGGAATTG
TGAGCGGATAACAATTTCACACAGGAAACAGCTATGACCATGATTACGCCAAGCGCGCAATTAACCCTCA
CTAAAGGGAACAAAAGCTGGAGCTGCAAGC
Features (pLannotate 1.2.2; 31 found; start..end, strand, type, name):
      5..231     +  promoter       RSV promoter: Rous sarcoma virus enhancer/promoter
    232..412     +  LTR            5' LTR (truncated): truncated 5' long terminal repeat (LTR) from HIV-1
    459..584     +  misc_feature   HIV-1 Ψ: packaging signal of human immunodeficiency virus type 1
    568..931     +  CDS            HIV-1 gag (fragment): gag protein from human immunodeficiency virus 1; gag
   1077..1310    +  misc_feature   RRE: The Rev response element (RRE) of HIV-1 allows for Rev-dependent mRNA export from the nucleus to the cytoplasm.
   1687..1713    +  CDS            Rev (fragment): human immunodeficiency virus 1 (HIV-1) Rev protein; rev; enhances nuclear export of unspliced and incompletely spliced viral mRNAs
   1720..1743    +  promoter       SV40 promoter (fragment): SV40 early promoter
   1744..1815    +  promoter       SV40 promoter (fragment): SV40 enhancer and early promoter
   1839..1974    +  rep_origin     SV40 ori: SV40 origin of replication
   2020..2616    +  CDS            PuroR (fragment): puromycin N-acetyltransferase; pac from Streptomyces; confers resistance to puromycin
   2665..2782    +  misc_feature   cPPT/CTS: central polypurine tract and central termination sequence of HIV-1
   2847..2913    +  CDS            small t antigen (fragment): SV40 (simian virus 40) small t antigen
   2920..4098    +  promoter       EF-1α promoter: strong constitutive promoter for human elongation factor EF-1α
   4115..5347    +  CDS            LDB1: LDB1_HUMAN - Also known as CLIM2. Experimental evidence at protein level: Swiss-Prot protein existence level 1. Binds to the LIM domain of a wide variety of LIM domain- containing transcription factors. May regulate the transcriptional activity of LIM-containing proteins by determining specific partner interactions. Plays a role in the development of interneurons and motor neurons in cooperation with LHX3 and ISL1. Acts synergistically with LHX1/LIM1 in axis formation and activation of gene expression. Acts with LMO2 in the regulation of red blood cell development, maintaining erythroid precur
   5363..5416    +  promoter       U6 promoter (fragment): RNA polymerase III promoter for human U6 snRNA
   5458..6046    +  misc_feature   WPRE: woodchuck hepatitis virus posttranscriptional regulatory element
   6097..6116    +  misc_feature   cPPT/CTS (fragment): central polypurine tract and central termination sequence of HIV-1
   6118..6351    +  LTR            3' LTR (ΔU3): self-inactivating 3' long terminal repeat (LTR) from HIV-1
   6429..6550    +  polyA_signal   SV40 poly(A) signal: SV40 polyadenylation signal
   6590..6725    +  rep_origin     SV40 ori: SV40 origin of replication
   6746..6764    -  promoter       T7 promoter: promoter for bacteriophage T7 RNA polymerase
   6772..6927    +  CDS            lacZα (fragment): LacZα fragment of β-galactosidase; lacZ fragment
   6932..7360    +  rep_origin     f1 ori (sequence partly withheld): f1 bacteriophage origin of replication; arrow indicates direction of (+) strand synthesis
   7413..7517    +  promoter       AmpR promoter: bla
   7518..8378    +  CDS            AmpR: β-lactamase; bla; confers resistance to ampicillin, carbenicillin, and related antibiotics
   8549..9137    +  rep_origin     ori: high-copy-number ColE1/pMB1/pBR322/pUC origin of replication
   9320..9412    +  CDS            lacI (fragment): lac repressor; lacI; The lac repressor binds to the lac operator to inhibit transcription in E. coli. This inhibition can be relieved by adding lactose or isopropyl-β-D-thiogalactopyranoside (IPTG).
   9425..9446    +  protein_bind   CAP binding site: CAP binding activates transcription in the presence of cAMP. E. coli catabolite activator protein
   9461..9491    +  promoter       lac promoter: promoter for the E. coli lac operon
   9499..9515    +  protein_bind   lac operator: The lac repressor binds to the lac operator to inhibit transcription in E. coli. This inhibition can be relieved by adding lactose or isopropyl-β-D-thiogalactopyranoside (IPTG). lac repressor encoded by lacI
   9560..9578    +  promoter       T3 promoter: promoter for bacteriophage T3 RNA polymerase
