[The description below was written by a language model from this plasmid's Addgene catalogue record and pLannotate feature annotations shown in this document.]
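Description:
TFORF1718 is a lentiviral mammalian expression plasmid built on the pLX_TRC317 backbone and carrying the human LDB1 open reading frame, one member of a barcoded transcription factor ORF collection. It is propagated in E. coli through a high-copy ColE1/pUC-type origin with ampicillin selection (AmpR with its own bla promoter). An f1 origin and remnants of a lac/lacZα cloning region with T3 and T7 promoters are also present in the bacterial backbone. The depositor notes that the plasmid can recombine, as is common for LTR-containing vectors.

The viral cassette follows a third-generation, self-inactivating layout. An RSV promoter drives a truncated HIV-1 5' LTR, followed by the Ψ packaging signal with a partial gag sequence, the RRE for Rev-dependent nuclear export, a cPPT/CTS element, a WPRE to enhance transcript expression, and a ΔU3 3' LTR followed by an SV40 polyadenylation signal. Within the proviral region, an SV40 early promoter/origin segment precedes a puromycin N-acetyltransferase gene for selection of transduced cells. The strong constitutive EF-1α promoter drives LDB1, which encodes a LIM domain-binding cofactor that regulates LIM-homeodomain and LMO transcription factor complexes in neuronal and erythroid development.

According to the record, each ORF in the collection is paired with a unique 24-bp barcode. The barcode is not annotated in the feature table, though the recorded insert size exceeds the annotated coding region. A short U6 promoter fragment sits just downstream of the ORF, and the record does not explain its role. The construct is intended for packaging into lentivirus and overexpressing LDB1 in mammalian cells, particularly in pooled screens where barcodes identify the transcription factor delivered, as in directed differentiation studies.
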