Addgene plasmid #142835: TFORF1718
Purpose: Lentiviral vector for overexpressing transcription factor ORFs with unique 24-bp barcodes. Barcodes facilitate identification of transcription factors in pooled screens.
Depositing lab: Feng Zhang. Depositing organization: Broad Institute. Publication: A transcription factor atlas of directed differentiation. Joung J, Ma S, Tay T, Geiger-Schuller KR, Kirchgatterer PC, Verdine VK, Guo B, Arias-Garcia MA, Allen WE, Singh A, Kuksenko O, Abudayyeh OO, Gootenberg JS, Fu Z, Macrae RK, Buenrostro JD, Regev A, Zhang F. Cell. 2023 Jan 5;186(1):209-229.e26. doi: 10.1016/j.cell.2022.11.026. PubMed 36608654.
Backbone
  Vector backbone: pLX_TRC317
  Backbone manufacturer: Broad Institute Genetic Perturbation Platform
  Backbone size w/o insert (bp): 8264
  Vector type: Mammalian Expression, Lentiviral
  Selectable markers: Puromycin
Growth in bacteria
  Bacterial resistance: Ampicillin, 100 μg/mL
  Growth temperature: 37°C
  Growth strain: NEB Stable
  Copy number: High Copy
Gene/Insert
  Gene/Insert name: LDB1
  Species: H. sapiens (human)
  Insert size (bp): 1337
  Entrez Gene: LDB1 (a.k.a. CLIM-2, CLIM2, LDB-1, NLI)
  Promoter: EF1a
  Cloning method: Unknown
  Sequencing primers: 5′ GGGTGGAGACTGAAGTTAGGCCAG; 3′ CACATAGCGTAAAAGGAGCAACATAG
Terms and licenses: Academic/Nonprofit Terms; Industry Terms: Not Available to Industry
Depositor comments: NM_001113407,ENST00000425280 . The transcription factor ORF portion of this plasmid was synthesized by Genewiz. Please test multiple small colonies in case of plasmid recombination. To make this collection available in a timely manner, a portion of this collection was not fully sequenced by Addgene. If an Addgene verified full plasmid sequence is not available, please contact us prior to placing an order to request the full sequence.
How to cite: TFORF1718 was a gift from Feng Zhang (Addgene plasmid # 142835 ; http://n2t.net/addgene:142835 ; RRID:Addgene_142835)
