>Addgene plasmid #142835 | TFORF1718 | depositor partial sequence | sequence record 280643 | Insert
ACCGCCACCATGTCAGTGGGCTGTGCCTGTCCTGGTTGTTCCTCAAAGTCATTCAAGCTGTACTCGCCGA
AGGAGCCCCCGAACGGCAACGCCTTTCCCCCCTTCCATCCCGGCACCATGCTGGATAGGGATGTGGGCCC
AACTCCCATGTATCCGCCTACATACCTGGAGCCAGGGATTGGGAGGCACACACCATATGGCAACCAAACT
GACTACAGAATATTTGAGCTTAACAAACGGCTTCAGAACTGGACAGAGGAGTGTGACAATCTCTGGTGGG
ATGCATTCACGACTGAGTTCTTTGAGGATGATGCCATGTTGACCATCACTTTCTGCCTGGAGGATGGACC
AAAGAGATATACCATTGGCCGGACCCTGATCCCACGCTACTTCCGCAGCATCTTTGAGGGGGGTGCTACG
GAGCTGTACTATGTTCTTAAGCACCCCAAGGAGGCATTCCACAGCAACTTTGTGTCCCTCGACTGTGACC
AGGGCAGCATGGTGACCCAGCATGGCAAGCCCATGTTCACCCAGGTGTGTGTGGAGGGCCGGTTGTACCT
GGAGTTCATGTTTGACGACATGATGCGGATAAAGACGTGGCACTTCAGCATCCGGCAGCACCGAGAGCTC
ATCCCCCGCAGCATCCTTGCCATGCATGCCCAAGACCCCCAGATGTTGGATCAGCTCTCCAAAAACATCA
CTCGGTGTGGGCTGTCCAATTCCACTCTCAACTACCTCCGACTCTGTGTGATACTCGAGCCCATGCAAGA
GCTCATGTCACGCCACAAGACCTACAGCCTCAGCCCCCGCGACTGCCTCAAGACCTGCCTTTTCCAGAAG
TGGCAGCGCATGGTAGCACCCCCTGCGGAGCCCACACGTCAGCAGCCCAGCAAACGGCGGAAACGGAAGA
TGTCAGGGGGCAGCACCATGAGCTCTGGTGGTGGCAACACCAACAACAGCAACAGCAAGAAGAAGAGCCC
AGCTAGCACCTTCGCCCTCTCCAGCCAGGTACCTGATGTGATGGTGGTGGGGGAGCCCACCCTGATGGGC
GGGGAGTTCGGGGACGAGGACGAGAGGCTCATCACCCGGCTGGAGAACACCCAGTTTGACGCAGCCAACG
GCATTGACGACGAGGACAGCTTTAACAACTCCCCTGCACTGGGCGCCAACAGCCCCTGGAACAGCAAGCC
TCCGTCCAGCCAAGAAAGCAAATCGGAGAACCCCACGTCACAGGCCTCCCAGTAGTAATGAACTAGTCCG
TAACTTGAAAGTATTTCGATTTCTTGGCTTTATATATCTTGTGGAAAGGACGAGGATGCATTAACCACGT
CAGTCGC
