>Addgene plasmid #142835 | TFORF1718 | depositor partial sequence | sequence record 280644 | Barcode
GGATGCATTAACCACGTCAGTCGC
